>Addgene plasmid #28273 | MUM1 | depositor partial sequence | sequence record 13392 | Author sequence
GAACCACGTTCGTTTGAAGTAGGAATGCTAGTCTGGCATAAACATAAAAAATACCCCTTCTGGCCAGCAG
TGGTCAAAAGCGTCAGGCAGAGAGATAAGAAAGCAAGTGTGCTATACATCGAAGGACACATGAACCCGAA
AATGAAAGGTTTCACAGTGTCTCTTAAAAGTTTAAAGCACTTTGATTGTAAAGAGAAACAGACGCTTCTG
AATCAAGCCAGGGAGGACTTCAACCAGGACATCGGCTGGTGTGTCTCCCTCATCACCGACTACAGGGTCC
GGTTAGGCTGCGGGTCTTTTGCTGGCTCTTTCCTGGAATATTACGCGGCTGATATAAGCTATCCTGTCCG
AAAATCCATCCAGCAGGACGTCTTGGGGACCAAGCTTCCTCAACTGAGCAAG
