>Addgene plasmid #28273 | MUM1 | addgene partial sequence | sequence record 34621 | 28273 with T7
ATTTTGTTTACTTTAAGAAGGAGATATACCATGCATCATCATCATCATCACAGCAGCGGCAGAGAAAACT
TGTATTTCCAGGGCGAACCACGTTCGTTTGAAGTAGGAATGCTAGTCTGGCATAAACATAAAAAATACCC
CTTCTGGCCAGCAGTGGTCAAAAGCGTCAGGCAGAGAGATAAGAAAGCAAGTGTGCTATACATCGAAGGA
CACATGAACCCGAAAATGAAAGGTTTCACAGTGTCTCTTAAAAGTTTAAAGCACTTTGATTGTAAAGAGA
AACAGACGCTTCTGAATCAAGCCAGGGAGGACTTCAACCAGGACATCGGCTGGTGTGTCTCCCTCATCAC
CGACTACAGGGTCCGGTTAGGCTGCGGGTCTTTTGCTGGCTCTTTCCTGGAATATTACGCGGCTGATATA
AGCTATCCTGTCCGAAAATCCATCCAGCAGGACGTCTTGGGGACCAAGCTTCCTCAACTGAGCAAGTGAT
GACGAAGCTTGCGGCCGCACTCGAGCACCACCACCACCACCACTGAGATCCGGCTGCTAACAAAGCCCGA
AAGGAAGCTGAGTTGGCTGCTGCCACCGCTGAGCAATAACTAGCATAACCCCTTGGGGCCTCTAAACGGG
TCTTGAGGGGTTTTTTGCTGAAAGGAGGAACTATATCCGGATTGGCGAATGGG
[124 nt withheld, positions 684-807]
C
[46 nt withheld, positions 809-854]
