[The description below was written by a language model from this plasmid's Addgene catalogue record.]
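Description:
MUM1 is a bacterial expression plasmid built on pET28-MHL, a pET28-derived backbone from a structural genomics programme, and carries a fragment of the human MUM1 gene (Mutated Melanoma-Associated Antigen 1, also known as EXPAND1). The plasmid confers kanamycin resistance and is recorded as low copy; it is propagated in a standard cloning strain. The record lists a backbone of 7325 bp without insert. No feature table is provided, so the origin of replication and other backbone elements are not itemised, and the promoter is not explicitly stated. However, the use of T7 and T7-terminator sequencing primers is consistent with the T7 promoter/terminator expression cassette typical of pET vectors, which requires a host supplying T7 RNA polymerase for expression.

The 402 bp insert does not encode the full-length protein. It is restricted to the PWWP domain, residues 405–538, and was introduced by ligation-independent cloning. PWWP domains are small modules generally associated with chromatin and histone-mark recognition. The backbone supplies an N-terminal His tag followed by a TEV protease cleavage site, so the domain can be captured by immobilised metal affinity chromatography and the tag then removed to leave near-native protein. The depositor links the construct to a deposited crystal structure of this domain. This indicates that its intended use is recombinant production of the isolated MUM1 PWWP domain in E. coli for structural work, and it would be equally suited to biochemical or binding studies.
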