Addgene plasmid #28273: MUM1
Depositing lab: Cheryl Arrowsmith. Depositing organization: University of Toronto.
Backbone
  Vector backbone: pET28-MHL (Addgene plasmid 26096)
  Backbone manufacturer: SGC
  Backbone size w/o insert (bp): 7325
  Vector type: Bacterial Expression
Growth in bacteria
  Bacterial resistance: Kanamycin, 50 μg/mL
  Growth temperature: 37°C
  Growth strain: DH5alpha
  Copy number: Low Copy
Gene/Insert
  Gene/Insert name: MUM1 (alt names: PDB: 3PMI; Mutated Melanoma-Associated Antigen 1)
  Species: H. sapiens (human)
  Insert size (bp): 402
  Mutation: Contains PWWP Domain (residues 405-538).
  Entrez Gene: MUM1 (a.k.a. MUM-1, EXPAND1, HSPC211, FLJ14868, FLJ22283, MGC131891, MGC163315)
  Tag / fusion protein: His with TEV cleavage (N terminal on backbone)
  Cloning method: Restriction Enzyme; 5′ cloning site ligation-independent cloning (unknown if destroyed); 3′ cloning site ligation-independent cloning (unknown if destroyed)
  Sequencing primers: 5′ T7; 3′ T7-term
Terms and licenses: Academic/Nonprofit Terms; Industry Terms: Not Available to Industry
Depositor comments: PDB: 3PMI. http://www.thesgc.org/structures/3PMI/
How to cite: MUM1 was a gift from Cheryl Arrowsmith (Addgene plasmid # 28273 ; http://n2t.net/addgene:28273 ; RRID:Addgene_28273)
